>Addgene plasmid #202495 | pJPT004-1x FLAG-HaloTag-G | addgene full sequence | sequence record 398255 | Addgene NGS Result
GACACACCCGCCAGCGGCCGCGCCACCATGGACTACAAGGACGATGACGACAAGGAATTCGGCGGCTCCG
AAATCGGTACTGGCTTTCCATTCGACCCCCATTATGTGGAAGTCCTGGGCGAGCGCATGCACTACGTCGA
TGTTGGTCCGCGCGATGGCACCCCTGTGCTGTTCCTGCACGGTAACCCGACCTCCTCCTACGTGTGGCGC
AACATCATCCCGCATGTTGCACCGACCCATCGCTGCATTGCTCCAGACCTGATCGGTATGGGCAAATCCG
ACAAACCAGACCTGGGTTATTTCTTCGACGACCACGTCCGCTTCATGGATGCCTTCATCGAAGCCCTGGG
TCTGGAAGAGGTCGTCCTGGTCATTCACGACTGGGGCTCCGCTCTGGGTTTCCACTGGGCCAAGCGCAAT
CCAGAGCGCGTCAAAGGTATTGCATTTATGGAGTTCATCCGCCCTATCCCGACCTGGGACGAATGGCCAG
AATTTGCCCGCGAGACCTTCCAGGCCTTCCGCACCACCGACGTCGGCCGCAAGCTGATCATCGATCAGAA
CGTTTTTATCGAGGGTACGCTGCCGATGGGTGTCGTCCGCCCGCTGACTGAAGTCGAGATGGACCATTAC
CGCGAGCCGTTCCTGAATCCTGTTGACCGCGAGCCACTGTGGCGCTTCCCAAACGAGCTGCCAATCGCCG
GTGAGCCAGCGAACATCGTCGCGCTGGTCGAAGAATACATGGACTGGCTGCACCAGTCCCCTGTCCCGAA
GCTGCTGTTCTGGGGCACCCCAGGCGTTCTGATCCCACCGGCCGAAGCCGCTCGCCTGGCCAAAAGCCTG
CCTAACTGCAAGGCTGTGGACATCGGCCCGGGTCTGAATCTGCTGCAAGAAGACAACCCGGACCTGATCG
GCAGCGAGATCGCGCGCTGGCTGTCTACTCTGGAGATTTCCGGCTCCGGATCCGGTGGTAGCTTTCGTAG
TGATGGCAAAAAGAAAAAGAAGAAATCCAAGACCAAATGCCAGCTGCTGTGAGCTAGCTTGACTGACTGA
GATACAGCGTACCTTCAGCTCACAGACATGATAAGATACATTGATGAGTTTGGACAAACCACAACTAGAA
TGCAGTGAAAAAAATGCTTTATTTGTGAAATTTGTGATGCTATTGCTTTATTTGTAACCATTATAAGCTG
CAATAAACAAGTTAACAACAACAATTGCATTCATTTTATGTTTCAGGTTCAGGGGGAGGTGTGGGAGGTT
TTTTAAAGCAAGTAAAACCTCTACAAATGTGGTATTGGCCCATCTCTATCGGTATCGTAGCATAACCCCT
TGGGGCCTCTAAACGGGTCTTGAGGGGTTTTTTGTGCCCCTCGGGCCGGATTGCTATCTACCGGCATTGG
CGCAGAAAAAAATGCCTGATGCGACGCTGCGCGTCTTATACTCCCACATATGCCAGATTCAGCAACGGAT
ACGGCTTCCCCAACTTGCCCACTTCCATACGTGTCCTCCTTACCAGAAATTTATCCTTAAGGTCGTCAGC
TATCCTGCAGGCGATCTCTCGATTTCGATCAAGACATTCCTTTAATGGTCTTTTCTGGACACCACTAGGG
GTCAGAAGTAGTTCATCAAACTTTCTTCCCTCCCTAATCTCATTGGTTACCTTGGGCTATCGAAACTTAA
TTAACCAGTCAAGTCAGCTACTTGGCGAGATCGACTTGTCTGGGTTTCGACTACGCTCAGAATTGCGTCA
GTCAAGTTCGATCTGGTCCTTGCTATTGCACCCGTTCTCCGATTACGAGTTTCATTTAAATCATGTGAGC
AAAAGGCCAGCAAAAGGCCAGGAACCGTAAAAAGGCCGCGTTGCTGGCGTTTTTCCATAGGCTCCGCCCC
CCTGACGAGCATCACAAAAATCGACGCTCAAGTCAGAGGTGGCGAAACCCGACAGGACTATAAAGATACC
AGGCGTTTCCCCCTGGAAGCTCCCTCGTGCGCTCTCCTGTTCCGACCCTGCCGCTTACCGGATACCTGTC
CGCCTTTCTCCCTTCGGGAAGCGTGGCGCTTTCTCATAGCTCACGCTGTAGGTATCTCAGTTCGGTGTAG
GTCGTTCGCTCCAAGCTGGGCTGTGTGCACGAACCCCCCGTTCAGCCCGACCGCTGCGCCTTATCCGGTA
ACTATCGTCTTGAGTCCAACCCGGTAAGACACGACTTATCGCCACTGGCAGCAGCCACTGGTAACAGGAT
TAGCAGAGCGAGGTATGTAGGCGGTGCTACAGAGTTCTTGAAGTGGTGGCCTAACTACGGCTACACTAGA
AGAACAGTATTTGGTATCTGCGCTCTGCTGAAGCCAGTTACCTTCGGAAAAAGAGTTGGTAGCTCTTGAT
CCGGCAAACAAACCACCGCTGGTAGCGGTGGTTTTTTTGTTTGCAAGCAGCAGATTACGCGCAGAAAAAA
AGGATCTCAAGAAGATCCTTTGATCTTTTCTACGGGGTCTGACGCTCAGTGGAACGAAAACTCACGTTAA
GGGATTTTGGTCATGAGATTATCAAAAAGGATCTTCACCTAGATCCTTTTAAATTAAAAATGAAGTTTTA
AATCAATCTAAAGTATATATGAGTAAACTTGGTCTGACAGTTACCAATGCTTAATCAGTGAGGCACCTAT
CTCAGCGATCTGTCTATTTCGTTCATCCATAGTTGCATTTAAATTTCCGAACTCTCCAAGGCCCTCGTCG
GAAAATCTTCAAACCTTTCGTCCGATCCATCTTGCAGGCTACCTCTCGAACGAACTATCGCAAGTCTCTT
GGCCGGCCTTGCGCCTTGGCTATTGCTTGGCAGCGCCTATCGCCAGGTATTACTCCAATCCCGAATATCC
GAGATCGGGATCACCCGAGAGAAGTTCAACCTACATCCTCAATCCCGATCTATCCGAGATCCGAGGAATA
TCGAAATCGGGGCGCGCCTGGCCTCCGCGCCGGGTTTTGGCGCCTCCCGCGGGCGCCCCCCTCGTCACGG
CGAGCGCTGCCACGTCAGACGAAGGGCGCAGGAGCGTCCTGATCCTTCCGCCCGGACGCTCAGGACAGCG
GCCCGCTGCTCATAAGACTCGGCCTTAGAACCCCAGTATCAGCAGAAGGACATTTTAGGACGGGACTTGG
GTGACTCTAGGGCACTGGTTTTCTTTCCAGAGAGCGGAACAGGCGAGGAAAAGTAGTCCCTTCTCGGCGA
TTCTGCGGAGGGATCTCCGTGGGGCGGTGAACGCCGATGATTATATAAGGACGCGCCGGGTGTGGCACAG
CTAGTTCCGTCGCAGCCGGGATTTGGGTCGCGGTTCTTGTTTGTGGATCGCTGTGATCGTCACTTGGTGA
GTAGCGGGCTGCTGGGCTGGCCGGGGCTTTCGTGGCCGCCGGGCCGCTCGGTGGGACGGAAGCGTGTGGA
GAGACCGCCAAGGGCTGTAGTCTGGGTCCGCGAGCAAGGTTGCCCTGAACTGGGGGTTGGGGGGAGCGCA
GCAAAATGGCGGCTGTTCCCGAGTCTTGAATGGAAGACGCTTGTGAGGCGGGCTGTGAGGTCGTTGAAAC
AAGGTGGGGGGCATGGTGGGCGGCAAGAACCCAAGGTCTTGAGCCCTTCGCTAATGCGGGAAAGCTCTTA
TTCGGGTGAGATGGGCTGGGCACCATCTGGGGACCCTGACGTGAAGTTTGTCACTGACTGGAGAACTCGG
TTTGTCGTCTGTTGCGGGGGCGGCAGTTATGGCGGTGCCGTTGGGCAGTGCACCCGTACCTTTGGGAGCG
CGCGCCCTCGTCGTGTCGTGACGTCACCCGTTCTGTTGGCTTATAATGCAGGGTGGGGCCACCTGCCGGT
AGGTGTGCGGTAGGCTTTTCTCCGTCGCAGGACGCAGGGTTCGGGCCTAGGGTAGGCTCTCCTGAATCGA
CAGGCGCCGGACCTCTGGTGAGGGGAGGGATAAGTGAGGCGTCAGTTTCTTTGGTCGGTTTTATGTACCT
ATCTTCTTAAGTAGCTGAAGCTCCGGTTTTGAACTATGCGCTCGGGGTTGGCGAGTGTGTTTTGTGAAGT
TTTTTAGGCACCTTTTGAAATGTAATCATTTGGGTCAATATGTAATTTTCAGTGTTAGACTTGTAAATTG
TCCGCTAAATTCTGGCCGTTTTTGGCTTTTTTGTTAGACAACATGACCGAGTACAAGCCCACGGTGCGCC
TCGCCACCCGCGACGACGTCCCCAGGGCCGTACGCACCCTCGCCGCCGCGTTCGCCGACTACCCCGCCAC
GCGCCACACCGTCGATCCGGACCGCCACATCGAGCGGGTCACCGAGCTGCAAGAACTCTTCCTCACGCGC
GTCGGGCTCGACATCGGCAAGGTGTGGGTCGCGGACGACGGCGCCGCGGTGGCGGTCTGGACCACGCCGG
AGAGCGTCGAAGCGGGGGCGGTGTTCGCCGAGATCGGCCCGCGCATGGCCGAGTTGAGCGGTTCCCGGCT
GGCCGCGCAGCAACAGATGGAGGGCCTCCTGGCGCCGCACCGGCCCAAGGAGCCCGCGTGGTTCCTGGCC
ACCGTCGGCGTCTCGCCCGACCACCAGGGCAAGGGTCTGGGCAGCGCCGTCGTGCTCCCCGGAGTGGAGG
CCGCCGAGCGCGCCGGGGTGCCCGCCTTCCTGGAGACCTCCGCGCCCCGCAACCTCCCCTTCTACGAGCG
GCTCGGCTTCACCGTCACCGCCGACGTCGAGGTGCCCGAAGGACCGCGCACCTGGTGCATGACCCGCAAG
CCCGGTGCCTAGGCTAGTATGTAAGCCTAGTCTTAGATAATAAAATCGCTATCCATCGAAGATGGATGTG
TGTTGGTTTTTTGTGTGTGTAACGCTAGGCGCGCCTGGTGTACCGAGAACGATCCTCTCAGTGCGAGTCT
CGACGATCCATATCGTTGCTTGGCAGTCAGCCAGTCGGAATCCAGCTTGGGACCCAGGAAGTCCAATCGT
CAGATATTGTACTCAAGCCTGGTCACGGCAGCGTACCGATCTGTTTAAACCTAGATATTGATAGTCTGAT
CGGTCAACGTATAATCGAGTCCTAGCTTTTGCAAACATCTATCAAGAGACAGGATCAGCAGGAGGCTTTC
GCATGAGTATTCAACATTTCCGTGTCGCCCTTATTCCCTTTTTTGCGGCATTTTGCCTTCCTGTTTTTGC
TCACCCAGAAACGCTGGTGAAAGTAAAAGATGCTGAAGATCAGTTGGGTGCGCGAGTGGGTTACATCGAA
CTGGATCTCAACAGCGGTAAGATCCTTGAGAGTTTTCGCCCCGAAGAACGCTTTCCAATGATGAGCACTT
TTAAAGTTCTGCTATGTGGCGCGGTATTATCCCGTATTGACGCCGGGCAAGAGCAACTCGGTCGCCGCAT
ACACTATTCTCAGAATGACTTGGTTGAGTATTCACCAGTCACAGAAAAGCATCTTACGGATGGCATGACA
GTAAGAGAATTATGCAGTGCTGCCATAACCATGAGTGATAACACTGCGGCCAACTTACTTCTGACAACGA
TTGGAGGACCGAAGGAGCTAACCGCTTTTTTGCACAACATGGGGGATCATGTAACTCGCCTTGATCGTTG
GGAACCGGAGCTGAATGAAGCCATACCAAACGACGAGCGTGACACCACGATGCCTGTAGCAATGGCAACA
ACCTTGCGTAAACTATTAACTGGCGAACTACTTACTCTAGCTTCCCGGCAACAGTTGATAGACTGGATGG
AGGCGGATAAAGTTGCAGGACCACTTCTGCGCTCGGCCCTTCCGGCTGGCTGGTTTATTGCTGATAAATC
TGGAGCCGGTGAGCGTGGGTCTCGCGGTATCATTGCAGCACTGGGGCCAGATGGTAAGCCCTCCCGTATC
GTAGTTATCTACACGACGGGGAGTCAGGCAACTATGGATGAACGAAATAGACAGATCGCTGAGATAGGTG
CCTCACTGATTAAGCATTGGTAACCGATTCTAGGTGCATTGGCGCAGAAAAAAATGCCTGATGCGACGCT
GCGCGTCTTATACTCCCACATATGCCAGATTCAGCAACGGATACGGCTTCCCCAACTTGCCCACTTCCAT
ACGTGTCCTCCTTACCAGAAATTTATCCTTAAGATCCCGAATCGTTTAAACTCGACTCTGGCTCTATCGA
ATCTCCGTCGTTTCGAGCTTACGCGAACAGCCGTGGCGCTCATTTGCTCGTCGGGCATCGAATCTCGTCA
GCTATCGTCAGCTTACCTTTTTGGCAGCGATCGCGGCTCCCGACATCTTGGACCATTAGCTCCACAGGTA
TCTTCTTCCCTCTAGTGGTCATAACAGCAGCTTCAGCTACCTCTCAATTCAAAAAACCCCTCAAGACCCG
TTTAGAGGCCCCAAGGGGTTATGCTATCAATCGTTGCGTTACACACACAAAAAACCAACACACATCCATC
TTCGATGGATAGCGATTTTATTATCTAACTGCTGATCGAGTGTAGCCAGATCTAGTAATCAATTACGGGG
TCATTAGTTCATAGCCCATATATGGAGTTCCGCGTTACATAACTTACGGTAAATGGCCCGCCTGGCTGAC
CGCCCAACGACCCCCGCCCATTGACGTCAATAATGACGTATGTTCCCATAGTAACGCCAATAGGGACTTT
CCATTGACGTCAATGGGTGGAGTATTTACGGTAAACTGCCCACTTGGCAGTACATCAAGTGTATCATATG
CCAAGTACGCCCCCTATTGACGTCAATGACGGTAAATGGCCCGCCTGGCATTATGCCCAGTACATGACCT
TATGGGACTTTCCTACTTGGCAGTACATCTACGTATTAGTCATCGCTATTACCATGCTGATGCGGTTTTG
GCAGTACATCAATGGGCGTGGATAGCGGTTTGACTCACGGGGATTTCCAAGTCTCCACCCCATTGACGTC
AATGGGAGTTTGTTTTGGCACCAAAATCAACGGGACTTTCCAAAATGTCGTAACAACTCCGCCCCATTGA
CGCAAATGGGCGGTAGGCGTGTACGGTGGGAGGTCTATATAAGCAGAGCTGGTTTAGTGAACCGTCAGAT
CAGATCTTTGTCGATCCTACCATCCACTC
Features (pLannotate 1.2.2; 19 found; start..end, strand, type, name):
     70..954     +  CDS            HaloTag®: modified bacterial dehalogenase that forms covalent bonds with chloroalkane derivatives
   1082..1203    -  polyA_signal   SV40 poly(A) signal: SV40 polyadenylation signal
   1226..1295    -  CDS            large T antigen (fragment): large T antigen from SV40 (simian virus 40)
   1318..1364    +  terminator     T7 terminator: transcription terminator for bacteriophage T7 RNA polymerase
   1394..1530    +  terminator     rrnG terminator: transcription terminator from the E. coli ribosomal RNA rrnG operon (Albrechtsen et al., 1991)
   1575..1646    +  misc_feature   3' β-globin insulator: insulator downstream of the human β-globin locus (Farrell et al., 2002)
   1872..2460    -  rep_origin     ori: high-copy-number ColE1/pMB1/pBR322/pUC origin of replication
   2632..2696    -  CDS            bla(M) (fragment): β-lactamase lacking the signal sequence; bla(M); allows cytosolic expression of β-lactamase
   2960..4169    +  promoter       UbC promoter: human ubiquitin C promoter
   4173..4770    +  CDS            PuroR (fragment): puromycin N-acetyltransferase; pac from Streptomyces; confers resistance to puromycin
   4799..4847    +  polyA_signal   poly(A) signal: synthetic polyadenylation signal
   5113..5973    +  CDS            AmpR: β-lactamase; bla; confers resistance to ampicillin, carbenicillin, and related antibiotics
   5986..6122    +  terminator     rrnG terminator: transcription terminator from the E. coli ribosomal RNA rrnG operon (Albrechtsen et al., 1991)
   6274..6345    +  misc_feature   5' β-globin insulator: insulator upstream of the human β-globin locus (Farrell et al., 2002)
   6350..6396    -  terminator     T7 terminator: transcription terminator for bacteriophage T7 RNA polymerase
   6414..6462    -  polyA_signal   poly(A) signal: synthetic polyadenylation signal
   6543..6846    +  enhancer       CMV enhancer: human cytomegalovirus immediate early enhancer
   6919..6936    -  promoter       CMV promoter (fragment): human cytomegalovirus (CMV) immediate early promoter
   6999..7050    +  promoter       CMVd2 promoter: truncated human cytomegalovirus (CMV) immediate early promoter that yields moderately reduced expression relative to the full-length promoter
