[The description below was written by a language model from this plasmid's Addgene catalogue record and pLannotate feature annotations shown in this document.]
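Description:
pJPT004-1x FLAG-HaloTag-G is a mammalian expression plasmid of about 7.1 kb built on the commercial pTwist CMV Puro backbone. It is propagated in E. coli through a high-copy ColE1/pUC-type origin and selected with ampicillin via a full-length β-lactamase (AmpR) gene. For selection in mammalian cells, the backbone carries a separate cassette in which the human ubiquitin C (UbC) promoter drives puromycin N-acetyltransferase, followed by a synthetic poly(A) signal. The annotation also shows bacterial terminators (T7, rrnG), additional poly(A) signals and short β-globin insulator elements flanking the expression region, which are backbone features that help isolate the transcription units from one another.

The payload is a HaloTag coding sequence, a modified bacterial dehalogenase that forms a covalent bond with chloroalkane ligands. It is placed downstream of CMV enhancer/promoter elements and terminated by an SV40 polyadenylation signal. The catalogue lists the insert species as human, although the feature annotation describes HaloTag as bacterial in origin. According to the record, the protein carries a single FLAG epitope at its N-terminus and a geranylgeranylation site at its C-terminus (the "G" in the name). Neither short element is annotated separately in the feature table, and the exact motif used is not stated. A geranylgeranyl site directs attachment of a prenyl lipid, which generally anchors an otherwise soluble protein to membranes.

The stated purpose is simply to express this "G" HaloTag variant. The associated publication concerns engineering protein-lipid interactions to improve extracellular vesicle cargo loading and delivery, so this construct plausibly serves as a lipid-anchored model cargo, with FLAG and HaloTag ligand labelling available for detection.
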