Addgene plasmid #202495: pJPT004-1x FLAG-HaloTag-G
Purpose: Express "G" HaloTag
Depositing lab: Neha Kamat. Depositing organization: Northwestern University. Publication: Enhancing extracellular vesicle cargo loading and functional delivery by engineering protein-lipid interactions. Peruzzi JA, Gunnels TF, Edelstein HI, Lu P, Baker D, Leonard JN, Kamat NP. Nat Commun. 2024 Jul 4;15(1):5618. doi: 10.1038/s41467-024-49678-z. PubMed 38965227.
Backbone
  Vector backbone: pTwist CMV Puro
  Backbone manufacturer: Twist
  Vector type: Mammalian Expression
Growth in bacteria
  Bacterial resistance: Ampicillin, 100 μg/mL
  Growth temperature: 37°C
  Growth strain: DH5alpha
  Copy number: High Copy
Gene/Insert
  Gene/Insert name: HaloTag
  Species: H. sapiens (human)
  Promoter: CMV
  Tag / fusion protein: 1x FLAG (N terminal on insert); Geranylgeranyl site (C terminal on insert)
  Cloning method: Restriction Enzyme; 5′ cloning site Unknown (unknown if destroyed)
Terms and licenses: Academic/Nonprofit Terms; Industry Terms: Not Available to Industry
Depositor comments: Please visit https://doi.org/10.1101/2023.04.29.538810 for bioRxiv preprint.
How to cite: pJPT004-1x FLAG-HaloTag-G was a gift from Neha Kamat (Addgene plasmid # 202495 ; http://n2t.net/addgene:202495 ; RRID:Addgene_202495)
